>Addgene plasmid #64194 | ROZA-XL | depositor partial sequence | sequence record 107561 | Fluorescent reporter ROZA XL coding sequence
TCGGATCCCGCGGCCGCCACCATGGTGAGCAAGGGCGAGGAGCTGTTCACCGGGGTGGTGCCCATCCTGG
TCGAGCTGGACGGCGACGTAAACGGCCACAGGTTCAGCGTGTCCGGCGAGGGCGAGGGCGATGCCACCTA
CGGCAAGCTGACCCTGAAGTTCATCTGCACCACCGGCAAGCTGCCCGTGCCCTGGCCCACCCTCGTGACC
ACCCTGACCTGGGGCGTGCAGTGCTTCAGCCGCTACCCCGACCACATGAAGCAGCACGACTTCTTCAAGT
CCGCCATGCCCGAAGGCTACGTCCAGGAGCGTACCATCTTCTTCAAGGACGACGGCAACTACAAGACCCG
CGCCGAGGTGAAGTTCGAGGGCGACACCCTGGTGAACCGCATCGAGCTGAAGGGCATCGACTTCAAGGAG
GACGGCAACATCCTGGGGCACAAGCTGGAGTACAACTACATCAGCCACAACGTCTATATCACCGCCGACA
AGCAGAAGAACGGCATCAAGGCCCACTTCAAGATCCGCCACAACATCGAGGACGGCAGCGTGCAGCTCGC
CGACCACTACCAGCAGAACACCCCCATCGGCGACGGCCCCGTGCTGCTGCCCGACAACCACTACCTGAGC
ACCCAGTCCGCCCTGAGCAAAGACCCCAACGAGAAGCGCGATCACATGGTCCTGCTGGAGTTCGTGACCG
CCGCCCGCATGCATAAACCACATCCGTGGTTTTTTGGCAAAATCCCCAGAGCCAAGGCAGAAGAAATGCT
CAGCAAACAGCGGCATGACGGGGCCTTCCTGATCCGAGAGAGCGAGAGCGCTCCTGGGGACTTCTCCCTG
TCCGTCAAGTTTGGAAATGATGTGCAGCACTTCAAGGTGCTCCGCGACGGAGCCGGGAAGTATTTCCTGT
GGGTGGTGAAGTTTAATTCTTTGAATGAGCTGGTAGATTACCACAGATCAACATCCGTGTCCAGGAACCA
GCAGATATTCTTACGGGACATAGAAGGCAATAACGGGGGAAATAACAATGGCGGGTCTGCAGGTAATAAC
GGGGGAGGCAGCCGGGAGTATGTGAATGTGTCCCAGGAACTGGAGCTCATGGTGAGCAAGGGCGAGGAGC
TGTTCACCGGCGTGGTGCCCATCCTGGTGGAGCTGGACGGCGACGTGAACGGCCACAAGTTCAGCGTGAG
CGGCGAGGGCGAGGGCGACGCCACCTACGGCAAGCTGACCCTGAAGCTGCTGTGCACCACCGGCAAGCTG
CCCGTGCCCTGGCCCACCCTGGTGACCACCCTGGGCTACGGCGTGCAGTGCTTCGCCCGGTACCCCGACC
ACATGAAGCAGCACGACTTCTTCAAGAGCGCCATGCCCGAGGGCTACGTGCAGGAGCGGACCATCTTCTT
CAAGGACGACGGCAACTACAAGACCCGGGCCGAGGTGAAGTTCGAGGGCGACACCCTGGTGAACCGGATC
GAGCTGAAGGGCATCGACTTCAAGGAGGACGGCAACATCCTGGGCCACAAGCTGGAGTACAACTACAACA
GCCACAACGTGTACATCACCGCCGACAAGCAGAAGAACGGCATCAAGGCCAACTTCAAGATCCGGCACAA
CATCGAGGACGGCGGCGTGCAGCTGGCCGACCACTACCAGCAGAACACCCCCATCGGCGACGGCCCCGTG
CTGCTGCCCGACAACCACTACCTGAGCTACCAGAGCGCCCTGTTCAAGGACCCCAACGAGAAGCGGGACC
ACATGGTGCTGCTGGAGTTCCTGACCGCCGCCGGCATCACCGAGGGCATGAACGAGCTGTATAAGTAAAG
ATCTAAGCTTTCTAGAAATCGAATTC
