>Addgene plasmid #64194 | ROZA-XL | addgene partial sequence | sequence record 110380 | CMV-F 5'-CGCAAATGGGCGGTAGGCGTG-3'
CTATATAAGCAGAGCTCTCTGGCTAACTAGAGAACCCACTGCTTACTGGCTTATCGAAATTAATACGACT
CACTATAGGGAGACCCAAGCTTGGTACCGAGCTCGGATCCCGCGGCCGCCACCATGGTGAGCAAGGGCGA
GGAGCTGTTCACCGGGGTGGTGCCCATCCTGGTCGAGCTGGACGGCGACGTAAACGGCCACAGGTTCAGC
GTGTCCGGCGAGGGCGAGGGCGATGCCACCTACGGCAAGCTGACCCTGAAGTTCATCTGCACCACCGGCA
AGCTGCCCGTGCCCTGGCCCACCCTCGTGACCACCCTGACCTGGGGCGTGCAGTGCTTCAGCCGCTACCC
CGACCACATGAAGCAGCACGACTTCTTCAAGTCCGCCATGCCCGAAGGCTACGTCCAGGAGCGTACCATC
TTCTTCAAGGACGACGGCAACTACAAGACCCGCGCCGAGGTGAAGTTCGAGGGCGACACCCTGGTGAACC
GCATCGAGCTGAAGGGCATCGACTTCAAGGAGGACGGCAACATCCTGGGGCACAAGCTGGAGTACAACTA
CATCAGCCACAACGTCTATATCACCGCCGACAAGCAGAAGAACGGCATCAAGGCCCACTTCAAGATCCGC
CACAACATCGAGGACGGCAGCGTGCAGCTCGCCGACCACTACCAGCAGAACACCCCCATCGGCGACGGCC
CCGTGCTGCTGCCCGACAACCACTACCTGAGCACCCAGTCCGCCCTGAGCAAAGACCCCAACGAGAAGCG
CGATCACATGGTCCTGCTGGAGTTCGTGACCGCCGCCCGCATGCATAAACCACATCCGTGGTTTTTTGGC
AAAATCCCCAGAGCCAAGGCAGAAGAAATGCTCAGCAAACAGCGGCATGACGGGGCCTTCCTGATCCGAG
AGAGCGAGAGCGCTCCTGGGGACTTCTCCCTGTCCGTCAAGTTTGGAAATGATGTGCAGCACTTCAAGGT
GCTCCGCGACGGAGCCGGGAAGTATTTCCTGTGGGTGGTGAAGTTTAATTCTTTGAATGAGCTGG
