>Addgene plasmid #64194 | ROZA-XL | addgene partial sequence | sequence record 110381 | BGH-rev 5'-TAGAAGGCACAGTCGAGG-3'
CTATAGAAGAGGGCCCTCTAGATGCATGCTCGAGCGGCCGCCAGTGTGATGGATATCTGCAGAATTCGAT
TTCTAGAAAGCTTAGATCTTTACTTATACAGCTCGTTCATGCCCTCGGTGATGCCGGCGGCGGTCAGGAA
CTCCAGCAGCACCATGTGGTCCCGCTTCTCGTTGGGGTCCTTGAACAGGGCGCTCTGGTAGCTCAGGTAG
TGGTTGTCGGGCAGCAGCACGGGGCCGTCGCCGATGGGGGTGTTCTGCTGGTAGTGGTCGGCCAGCTGCA
CGCCGCCGTCCTCGATGTTGTGCCGGATCTTGAAGTTGGCCTTGATGCCGTTCTTCTGCTTGTCGGCGGT
GATGTACACGTTGTGGCTGTTGTAGTTGTACTCCAGCTTGTGGCCCAGGATGTTGCCGTCCTCCTTGAAG
TCGATGCCCTTCAGCTCGATCCGGTTCACCAGGGTGTCGCCCTCGAACTTCACCTCGGCCCGGGTCTTGT
AGTTGCCGTCGTCCTTGAAGAAGATGGTCCGCTCCTGCACGTAGCCCTCGGGCATGGCGCTCTTGAAGAA
GTCGTGCTGCTTCATGTGGTCGGGGTACCGGGCGAAGCACTGCACGCCGTAGCCCAGGGTGGTCACCAGG
GTGGGCCAGGGCACGGGCAGCTTGCCGGTGGTGCACAGCAGCTTCAGGGTCAGCTTGCCGTAGGTGGCGT
CGCCCTCGCCCTCGCCGCTCACGCTGAACTTGTGGCCGTTCACGTCGCCGTCCAGCTCCACCAGGATGGG
CACCACGCCGGTGAACAGCTCCTCGCCCTTGCTCACCATGAGCTCCAGTTCCTGGGACACATTCACATAC
TCCCGGCTGCCTCCCCCGTTATTACCTGCAGACCCGCCATTGTTATTTCCCCCGTTATTGCCTTCTATGT
CCCGTAAGAATATCTGCTGGTTCCTGGACACGGATGTTGATCTGTGGTAATCTACCAGCTCATTCAAAGA
ATTAAACTTCACCACCC
