[The description below was written by a language model from this plasmid's Addgene catalogue record.]
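Description:
ROZA-XL is a mammalian expression plasmid built on the pcDNA3.1(+) backbone that encodes a genetically encoded FRET biosensor for the activity of the tyrosine kinase ZAP-70. The synthetic reporter open reading frame, about 1.85 kb, was cloned between the BamHI and EcoRI sites of the polylinker, both of which remain intact, and is transcribed from the CMV immediate-early promoter for strong constitutive expression in transfected mammalian cells. The plasmid is maintained at high copy in E. coli under ampicillin selection, and the backbone's neomycin resistance marker allows G418 selection of stably transfected cells. The catalogue lists the total vector size as equal to the insert size, which cannot be right given a backbone of roughly 5.4 kb. The complete plasmid should be on the order of the two figures combined.

The sensor pairs a monomeric variant of cyan fluorescent protein as FRET donor with YPet, a yellow fluorescent protein variant evolved for improved intracellular FRET, as acceptor. The record does not detail the sensing module between or around the fluorophores. In reporters of this class, phosphorylation of a kinase substrate sequence typically drives a conformational change that alters energy transfer between the two fluorescent proteins, giving a ratiometric optical readout. According to the associated publication title, ROZA-XL is an improved version of an earlier biosensor with an increased dynamic range, intended for visualising ZAP-70 kinase activity in live T cells by fluorescence imaging. No feature table was provided, so the arrangement of elements is inferred from the catalogue fields and the standard backbone.
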