Addgene plasmid #64194: ROZA-XL
Purpose: Fluorescent reporter for ZAP-70 tyrosine kinase activity
Depositing lab: Annemarie Lellouch. Depositing organization: Delegation INSERM Provence - Alpe Cotes d'Azur - Corse. Publication: ROZA-XL, an improved FRET based biosensor with an increased dynamic range for visualizing Zeta Associated Protein 70 kD (ZAP-70) tyrosine kinase activity in live T cells. Cadra S, Gucciardi A, Valignat MP, Theodoly O, Vacaflores A, Houtman JC, Lellouch AC. Biochem Biophys Res Commun. 2015 Feb 28. pii: S0006-291X(15)00357-5. doi: 10.1016/j.bbrc.2015.02.117. PubMed 25735979.
Backbone
  Vector backbone: pCDNA 3.1+
  Backbone manufacturer: invitrogen
  Backbone size w/o insert (bp): 5445
  Total vector size (bp): 1846
  Vector type: Mammalian Expression
  Selectable markers: Neomycin (select with G418)
Growth in bacteria
  Bacterial resistance: Ampicillin, 100 μg/mL
  Growth temperature: 37°C
  Growth strain: DH5alpha
  Copy number: High Copy
Gene/Insert
  Gene/Insert name: ROZA-XL
  Species: Synthetic
  Insert size (bp): 1846
  Mutation: ROZA-XL
  GenBank ID: KM979358
  Promoter: CMV
  Cloning method: Restriction Enzyme; 5′ cloning site BamHI (not destroyed); 3′ cloning site EcoRI (not destroyed)
  Sequencing primers: 5′ T7; 3′ Sp6
Resource information
  A portion of this plasmid was derived from a plasmid made by: This construct includes a YFP varient "YPET" that I obtained from PS Daugherty, UC Davis, USA (see reference below) and a monomeric variant of CFP that was obtained from RY Tsien UC San Diego, USA (see reference below)
Terms and licenses: Academic/Nonprofit Terms; Industry Terms: Not Available to Industry
Depositor comments: Reference for CFP: Zacharias DA, Violin JD, Newton AC, Tsien RY (2002). Partitioning of lipid-modified monomeric GFPs into membrane microdomains of live cells. Science 296: 913-916. Reference for YPET, yellow fluorescent protein: A.W. Nguyen, P.S. Daugherty, Evolutionary optimization of fluorescent proteins for intracellular FRET, Nat. Biotechnol. 23 (2005) 355e360
How to cite: ROZA-XL was a gift from Annemarie Lellouch (Addgene plasmid # 64194 ; http://n2t.net/addgene:64194 ; RRID:Addgene_64194)
